>Addgene plasmid #14754 | HA GSK3 beta S9A pcDNA3 | addgene full sequence | sequence record 244761 | Addgene NGS Result
GACGGATCGGGAGATCTCCCGATCCCCTATGGTGCACTCTCAGTACAATCTGCTCTGATGCCGCATAGTT
AAGCCAGTATCTGCTCCCTGCTTGTGTGTTGGAGGTCGCTGAGTAGTGCGCGAGCAAAATTTAAGCTACA
ACAAGGCAAGGCTTGACCGACAATTGCATGAAGAATCTGCTTAGGGTTAGGCGTTTTGCGCTGCTTCGCG
ATGTACGGGCCAGATATACGCGTTGACATTGATTATTGACTAGTTATTAATAGTAATCAATTACGGGGTC
ATTAGTTCATAGCCCATATATGGAGTTCCGCGTTACATAACTTACGGTAAATGGCCCGCCTGGCTGACCG
CCCAACGACCCCCGCCCATTGACGTCAATAATGACGTATGTTCCCATAGTAACGCCAATAGGGACTTTCC
ATTGACGTCAATGGGTGGAGTATTTACGGTAAACTGCCCACTTGGCAGTACATCAAGTGTATCATATGCC
AAGTACGCCCCCTATTGACGTCAATGACGGTAAATGGCCCGCCTGGCATTATGCCCAGTACATGACCTTA
TGGGACTTTCCTACTTGGCAGTACATCTACGTATTAGTCATCGCTATTACCATGGTGATGCGGTTTTGGC
AGTACATCAATGGGCGTGGATAGCGGTTTGACTCACGGGGATTTCCAAGTCTCCACCCCATTGACGTCAA
TGGGAGTTTGTTTTGGCACCAAAATCAACGGGACTTTCCAAAATGTCGTAACAACTCCGCCCCATTGACG
CAAATGGGCGGTAGGCGTGTACGGTGGGAGGTCTATATAAGCAGAGCTCTCTGGCTAACTAGAGAACCCA
CTGCTTACTGGCTTATCGAAATTAATACGACTCACTATAGGGAGACCCAAGCTTGGTACCGAGCTCGGAT
CCACTAGTAACGGCCGCCAGTGTGCTGGAATTCTGCAGATCATGGGAATTCCCCTCGACATGGCAGGGCG
GCCCAGAACCACCGCCTTTGCGGAGAGCTGCAAGCCGGTGCAGCAGCCTTCAGCTTTTGGCAGCATGAAA
GTTAGCAGAGACAAGGACGGCAGCAAGGTGACAACAGTGGTGGCAACTCCTGGGCAGGGTCCAGACAGGC
CACAAGAAGTCAGCTATACAGACACTAAAGTGATTGGAAATGGATCATTTGGTGTGGTATATCAAGCCAA
ACTTTGTGATTCAGGAGAACTGGTCGCCATCAAGAAAGTATTGCAGGACAAGAGATTTAAGAATCGAGAG
CTCCAGATCATGAGAAAGCTAGATCACTGTAACATAGTCCGATTGCGTTATTTCTTCTACTCCAGTGGTG
AGAAGAAAGATGAGGTCTATCTTAATCTGGTGCTGGACTATGTTCCGGAAACAGTATACAGAGTTGCCAG
ACACTATAGTCGAGCCAAACAGACGCTCCCTGTGATTTATGTCAAGTTGTATATGTATCAGCTGTTCCGA
AGTTTAGCCTATATCCATTCCTTTGGAATCTGCCATCGGGATATTAAACCGCAGAACCTCTTGTTGGATC
CTGATACTGCTGTATTAAAACTCTGTGACTTTGGAAGTGCAAAGCAGCTGGTCCGAGGAGAACCCAATGT
TTCGTATATCTGTTCTCGGTACTATAGGGCACCAGAGTTGATCTTTGGAGCCACTGATTATACCTCTAGT
ATAGATGTATGGTCTGCTGGCTGTGTGTTGGCTGAGCTGTTACTAGGACAACCAATATTTCCAGGGGATA
GTGGTGTGGATCAGTTGGTAGAAATAATCAAGGTCCTGGGAACTCCAACAAGGGAGCAAATCAGAGAAAT
GAACCCAAACTACACAGAATTTAAATTCCCTCAAATTAAGGCACATCCTTGGACTAAGGTCTTCCGACCC
CGAACTCCACCGGAGGCAATTGCACTGTGTAGCCGTCTGCTGGAGTATACACCAACTGCCCGACTAACAC
CACTGGAAGCTTGTGCACATTCATTTTTTGATGAATTACGGGACCCAAATGTCAAACTACCAAATGGGCG
AGACACACCTGCACTCTTCAACTTCACCACTCAAGAACTGTCAAGTAATCCACCTCTGGCTACCATCCTT
ATTCCTCCTCATGCTCGGATTCAAGCAGCTGCTTCAACCCCCACAAATGCCACAGCAGCGTCAGATGCTA
ATACTGGAGACCGTGGACAGACCAATAATGCTGCTTCTGCATCAGCTTCCAACTCCACTAGTTACCCATA
CGATGTTCCAGATTACGCAAGCTTGGGTGGTCCCAACTAGTACAGTCCCGACGGATCCTCTAGAGGATCC
CCGGGCGAGCTCCCAAAAAAAAAAAAAAAAAAAAAAAAAAAAAACCGAATTGGGGAGCTCACTAGTGGAT
CCCTCCAGCTCGAGAGGCCTAATTAATTAAGTCATCCATCACACTGGCGGCCGCTCGAGCATGCATCTAG
AGGGCCCTATTCTATAGTGTCACCTAAATGCTAGAGCTCGCTGATCAGCCTCGACTGTGCCTTCTAGTTG
CCAGCCATCTGTTGTTTGCCCCTCCCCCGTGCCTTCCTTGACCCTGGAAGGTGCCACTCCCACTGTCCTT
TCCTAATAAAATGAGGAAATTGCATCGCATTGTCTGAGTAGGTGTCATTCTATTCTGGGGGGTGGGGTGG
GGCAGGACAGCAAGGGGGAGGATTGGGAAGACAATAGCAGGCATGCTGGGGATGCGGTGGGCTCTATGGC
TTCTGAGGCGGAAAGAACCAGCTGGGGCTCTAGGGGGTATCCCC
[124 nt withheld, positions 2775-2898]
C
[91 nt withheld, positions 2900-2990]
A
[49 nt withheld, positions 2992-3040]
CCTTTGACGTTGGAGTCCACGTTCTTT
[37 nt withheld, positions 3068-3104]
ACCCTATCTCGGTCTATTCTTTTGATTTATAAGGGATTTTGCCGATTTCGGCCTATTGGTTAAAAAATGA
GCTGATTTAACAAAAATTTAACGCGAATTAATTCTGTGGAATGTGTGTCAGTTAGGGTGTGGAAAGTCCC
CAGGCTCCCCAGCAGGCAGAAGTATGCAAAGCATGCATCTCAATTAGTCAGCAACCAGGTGTGGAAAGTC
CCCAGGCTCCCCAGCAGGCAGAAGTATGCAAAGCATGCATCTCAATTAGTCAGCAACCATAGTCCCGCCC
CTAACTCCGCCCATCCCGCCCCTAACTCCGCCCAGTTCCGCCCATTCTCCGCCCCATGGCTGACTAATTT
TTTTTATTTATGCAGAGGCCGAGGCCGCCTCTGCCTCTGAGCTATTCCAGAAGTAGTGAGGAGGCTTTTT
TGGAGGCCTAGGCTTTTGCAAAAAGCTCCCGGGAGCTTGTATATCCATTTTCGGATCTGATCAAGAGACA
GGATGAGGATCGTTTCGCATGATTGAACAAGATGGATTGCACGCAGGTTCTCCGGCCGCTTGGGTGGAGA
GGCTATTCGGCTATGACTGGGCACAACAGACAATCGGCTGCTCTGATGCCGCCGTGTTCCGGCTGTCAGC
GCAGGGGCGCCCGGTTCTTTTTGTCAAGACCGACCTGTCCGGTGCCCTGAATGAACTGCAGGACGAGGCA
GCGCGGCTATCGTGGCTGGCCACGACGGGCGTTCCTTGCGCAGCTGTGCTCGACGTTGTCACTGAAGCGG
GAAGGGACTGGCTGCTATTGGGCGAAGTGCCGGGGCAGGATCTCCTGTCATCTCACCTTGCTCCTGCCGA
GAAAGTATCCATCATGGCTGATGCAATGCGGCGGCTGCATACGCTTGATCCGGCTACCTGCCCATTCGAC
CACCAAGCGAAACATCGCATCGAGCGAGCACGTACTCGGATGGAAGCCGGTCTTGTCGATCAGGATGATC
TGGACGAAGAGCATCAGGGGCTCGCGCCAGCCGAACTGTTCGCCAGGCTCAAGGCGCGCATGCCCGACGG
CGAGGATCTCGTCGTGACCCATGGCGATGCCTGCTTGCCGAATATCATGGTGGAAAATGGCCGCTTTTCT
GGATTCATCGACTGTGGCCGGCTGGGTGTGGCGGACCGCTATCAGGACATAGCGTTGGCTACCCGTGATA
TTGCTGAAGAGCTTGGCGGCGAATGGGCTGACCGCTTCCTCGTGCTTTACGGTATCGCCGCTCCCGATTC
GCAGCGCATCGCCTTCTATCGCCTTCTTGACGAGTTCTTCTGAGCGGGACTCTGGGGTTCGAAATGACCG
ACCAAGCGACGCCCAACCTGCCATCACGAGATTTCGATTCCACCGCCGCCTTCTATGAAAGGTTGGGCTT
CGGAATCGTTTTCCGGGACGCCGGCTGGATGATCCTCCAGCGCGGGGATCTCATGCTGGAGTTCTTCGCC
CACCCCAACTTGTTTATTGCAGCTTATAATGGTTACAAATAAAGCAATAGCATCACAAATTTCACAAATA
AAGCATTTTTTTCACTGCATTCTAGTTGTGGTTTGTCCAAACTCATCAATGTATCTTATCATGTCTGTAT
ACCGTCGACCTCTAGCTAGAGCTTGGCGTAATCATGGTCATAGCTGTTTCCTGTGTGAAATTGTTATCCG
CTCACAATTCCACACAACATACGAGCCGGAAGCATAAAGTGTAAAGCCTGGGGTGCCTAATGAGTGAGCT
AACTCACATTAATTGCGTTGCGCTCACTGCCCGCTTTCCAGTCGGGAAACCTGTCGTGCCAGCTGCATTA
ATGAATCGGCCAACGCGCGGGGAGAGGCGGTTTGCGTATTGGGCGCTCTTCCGCTTCCTCGCTCACTGAC
TCGCTGCGCTCGGTCGTTCGGCTGCGGCGAGCGGTATCAGCTCACTCAAAGGCGGTAATACGGTTATCCA
CAGAATCAGGGGATAACGCAGGAAAGAACATGTGAGCAAAAGGCCAGCAAAAGGCCAGGAACCGTAAAAA
GGCCGCGTTGCTGGCGTTTTTCCATAGGCTCCGCCCCCCTGACGAGCATCACAAAAATCGACGCTCAAGT
CAGAGGTGGCGAAACCCGACAGGACTATAAAGATACCAGGCGTTTCCCCCTGGAAGCTCCCTCGTGCGCT
CTCCTGTTCCGACCCTGCCGCTTACCGGATACCTGTCCGCCTTTCTCCCTTCGGGAAGCGTGGCGCTTTC
TCATAGCTCACGCTGTAGGTATCTCAGTTCGGTGTAGGTCGTTCGCTCCAAGCTGGGCTGTGTGCACGAA
CCCCCCGTTCAGCCCGACCGCTGCGCCTTATCCGGTAACTATCGTCTTGAGTCCAACCCGGTAAGACACG
ACTTATCGCCACTGGCAGCAGCCACTGGTAACAGGATTAGCAGAGCGAGGTATGTAGGCGGTGCTACAGA
GTTCTTGAAGTGGTGGCCTAACTACGGCTACACTAGAAGAACAGTATTTGGTATCTGCGCTCTGCTGAAG
CCAGTTACCTTCGGAAAAAGAGTTGGTAGCTCTTGATCCGGCAAACAAACCACCGCTGGTAGCGGTGGTT
TTTTTGTTTGCAAGCAGCAGATTACGCGCAGAAAAAAAGGATCTCAAGAAGATCCTTTGATCTTTTCTAC
GGGGTCTGACGCTCAGTGGAACGAAAACTCACGTTAAGGGATTTTGGTCATGAGATTATCAAAAAGGATC
TTCACCTAGATCCTTTTAAATTAAAAATGAAGTTTTAAATCAATCTAAAGTATATATGAGTAAACTTGGT
CTGACAGTTACCAATGCTTAATCAGTGAGGCACCTATCTCAGCGATCTGTCTATTTCGTTCATCCATAGT
TGCCTGACTCCCCGTCGTGTAGATAACTACGATACGGGAGGGCTTACCATCTGGCCCCAGTGCTGCAATG
ATACCGCGAGACCCACGCTCACCGGCTCCAGATTTATCAGCAATAAACCAGCCAGCCGGAAGGGCCGAGC
GCAGAAGTGGTCCTGCAACTTTATCCGCCTCCATCCAGTCTATTAATTGTTGCCGGGAAGCTAGAGTAAG
TAGTTCGCCAGTTAATAGTTTGCGCAACGTTGTTGCCATTGCTACAGGCATCGTGGTGTCACGCTCGTCG
TTTGGTATGGCTTCATTCAGCTCCGGTTCCCAACGATCAAGGCGAGTTACATGATCCCCCATGTTGTGCA
AAAAAGCGGTTAGCTCCTTCGGTCCTCCGATCGTTGTCAGAAGTAAGTTGGCCGCAGTGTTATCACTCAT
GGTTATGGCAGCACTGCATAATTCTCTTACTGTCATGCCATCCGTAAGATGCTTTTCTGTGACTGGTGAG
TACTCAACCAAGTCATTCTGAGAATAGTGTATGCGGCGACCGAGTTGCTCTTGCCCGGCGTCAATACGGG
ATAATACCGCGCCACATAGCAGAACTTTAAAAGTGCTCATCATTGGAAAACGTTCTTCGGGGCGAAAACT
CTCAAGGATCTTACCGCTGTTGAGATCCAGTTCGATGTAACCCACTCGTGCACCCAACTGATCTTCAGCA
TCTTTTACTTTCACCAGCGTTTCTGGGTGAGCAAAAACAGGAAGGCAAAATGCCGCAAAAAAGGGAATAA
GGGCGACACGGAAATGTTGAATACTCATACTCTTCCTTTTTCAATATTATTGAAGCATTTATCAGGGTTA
TTGTCTCATGAGCGGATACATATTTGAATGTATTTAGAAAAATAAACAAATAGGGGTTCCGCGCACATTT
CCCCGAAAAGTGCCACCTGACGTC
Features (pLannotate 1.2.2; 23 found; start..end, strand, type, name):
     28..80      -  misc_feature   bom (fragment): basis of mobility region from pBR322
    235..614     +  enhancer       CMV enhancer: human cytomegalovirus immediate early enhancer
    615..818     +  promoter       CMV promoter: human cytomegalovirus (CMV) immediate early promoter
    814..847     +  LTR            5' LTR (truncated) (fragment): truncated 5' long terminal repeat (LTR) from HIV-1
    863..881     +  promoter       T7 promoter: promoter for bacteriophage T7 RNA polymerase
    970..2229    +  CDS            GSK3B: GSK3B_HUMAN - Experimental evidence at protein level: Swiss-Prot protein existence level 1. Constitutively active protein kinase that acts as a negative regulator in the hormonal control of glucose homeostasis, Wnt signaling and regulation of transcription factors and microtubules, by phosphorylating and inactivating glycogen synthase (GYS1 or GYS2), EIF2B, CTNNB1/beta-catenin, APC, AXIN1, DPYSL2/CRMP2, JUN, NFATC1/NFATC, MAPT/TAU and MACF1. Requires primed phosphorylation of the majority of its substrates. In skeletal muscle, contributes to insulin regulation of glycogen synthesis by phosphor
   2233..2258    +  CDS            3xHA (fragment): three tandem HA epitope tags
   2298..2315    -  misc_feature   MCS (fragment): pUC18/19 multiple cloning site
   2461..2479    -  promoter       SP6 promoter: promoter for bacteriophage SP6 RNA polymerase
   2505..2729    +  polyA_signal   bGH poly(A) signal: bovine growth hormone polyadenylation signal
   2733..2754    +  promoter       SV40 promoter (fragment): SV40 enhancer and early promoter
   2775..3203    +  rep_origin     f1 ori (sequence partly withheld): f1 bacteriophage origin of replication; arrow indicates direction of (+) strand synthesis
   3217..3546    +  promoter       SV40 promoter: SV40 enhancer and early promoter
   3613..4404    +  CDS            neo: KKA2_KLEPN - Also known as kan, nptII. Experimental evidence at protein level: Swiss-Prot protein existence level 1. Resistance to kanamycin, neomycin, paromomycin, ribostamycin, butirosin and gentamicin B. From Klebsiella pneumoniae.
   4428..4586    +  CDS            ble (fragment): BLE_KLEPN - Experimental evidence at protein level: Swiss-Prot protein existence level 1. Binding protein with a strong affinity to the bleomycin family of antibiotics. Binds to CL990; an antimitotic-antibiotic compound. From Klebsiella pneumoniae.
   4581..4702    +  polyA_signal   SV40 poly(A) signal: SV40 polyadenylation signal
   4775..4791    -  protein_bind   lac operator: The lac repressor binds to the lac operator to inhibit transcription in E. coli. This inhibition can be relieved by adding lactose or isopropyl-β-D-thiogalactopyranoside (IPTG). lac repressor encoded by lacI
   4799..4829    -  promoter       lac promoter: promoter for the E. coli lac operon
   4844..4865    -  protein_bind   CAP binding site: CAP binding activates transcription in the presence of cAMP. E. coli catabolite activator protein
   4878..4970    -  CDS            lacI (fragment): lac repressor; lacI; The lac repressor binds to the lac operator to inhibit transcription in E. coli. This inhibition can be relieved by adding lactose or isopropyl-β-D-thiogalactopyranoside (IPTG).
   5153..5741    -  rep_origin     ori: high-copy-number ColE1/pMB1/pBR322/pUC origin of replication
   5912..6772    -  CDS            AmpR: β-lactamase; bla; confers resistance to ampicillin, carbenicillin, and related antibiotics
   6773..6877    -  promoter       AmpR promoter: bla
