[The description below was written by a language model from this plasmid's Addgene catalogue record and pLannotate feature annotations shown in this document.]
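Description:
HA GSK3 beta S9A pcDNA3 is a mammalian expression plasmid built on the pcDNA3 backbone and carrying human glycogen synthase kinase-3 beta (GSK3B) with a serine 9 to alanine substitution. It is propagated in E. coli as a high-copy plasmid through a ColE1/pUC-type origin with ampicillin selection from the β-lactamase gene. An f1 origin is also present for single-stranded DNA production. For stable selection in mammalian cells, an SV40 early promoter drives a neomycin phosphotransferase cassette terminated by the SV40 poly(A) signal, which confers G418 resistance. The sequenced record is about 6.9 kb, consistent with a roughly 1.3 kb insert in the 5.5 kb backbone.

The GSK3B coding sequence sits downstream of the CMV immediate early enhancer and promoter and is followed by the bovine growth hormone polyadenylation signal. Flanking T7 and SP6 promoters could support in vitro transcription. An HA epitope is fused to the C terminus of the kinase. The annotation software matches this as a fragment of a 3xHA element, consistent with a single tag directly after the open reading frame. Serine 9 is the site of inhibitory phosphorylation in response to mitogen and insulin signalling, so replacing it with alanine yields a kinase that cannot be switched off by this route and is described as constitutively active. The depositor notes an additional S2A change, introduced to create a restriction site and said not to affect function. The construct is used to overexpress active, HA-detectable GSK3 beta in mammalian cells, for example to study its regulation and downstream signalling.
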