Addgene plasmid #14754: HA GSK3 beta S9A pcDNA3
Purpose: Mammalian expression of human GSK3 beta constitutively active mutant with HA tag
Depositing lab: Jim Woodgett. Depositing organization: Sinai Health System. Publication: Mitogen inactivation of glycogen synthase kinase-3 beta in intact cells via serine 9 phosphorylation. Stambolic V, Woodgett JR. Biochem J. 1994 Nov 1;303 ( Pt 3)(Pt 3):701-4. doi: 10.1042/bj3030701. PubMed 7980435.
Backbone
  Vector backbone: pcDNA3
  Backbone manufacturer: Invitrogen
  Backbone size w/o insert (bp): 5500
  Vector type: Mammalian Expression
  Selectable markers: Neomycin (select with G418)
Growth in bacteria
  Bacterial resistance: Ampicillin, 100 μg/mL
  Growth temperature: 37°C
  Growth strain: DH5alpha
  Copy number: High Copy
Gene/Insert
  Gene/Insert name: GSK3 beta S9A (alt name: GSK3b)
  Species: H. sapiens (human)
  Insert size (bp): 1300
  Mutation: S9A. Constitutively active mutant.
  Entrez Gene: GSK3B
  Tag / fusion protein: HA (C terminal on insert)
  Cloning method: Restriction Enzyme
  Sequencing primers: 5′ CMV-F
Terms and licenses: Academic/Nonprofit Terms; Industry Terms
Depositor comments: S2A in the sequence does not affect function, used to introduce restriction enzyme site
How to cite: HA GSK3 beta S9A pcDNA3 was a gift from Jim Woodgett (Addgene plasmid # 14754 ; http://n2t.net/addgene:14754 ; RRID:Addgene_14754)
