>Addgene plasmid #14754 | HA GSK3 beta S9A pcDNA3 | addgene partial sequence | sequence record 62488 | CMV-F 5'-CGCAAATGGGCGGTAGGCGTG-3'
AAGCAGAGCTCTCTGGCTAACTAGAGAACCCACTGCTTACTGGCTTATCGAAATTAATACGACTCACTAT
AGGGAGACCCAAGCTTGGTACCGAGCTCGGATCCACTAGTAACGGCCGCCAGTGTGCTGGAATTCTGCAG
ATCATGGGAATTCCCCTCGACATGGCAGGGCGGCCCAGAACCACCGCCTTTGCGGAGAGCTGCAAGCCGG
TGCAGCAGCCTTCAGCTTTTGGCAGCATGAAAGTTAGCAGAGACAAGGACGGCAGCAAGGTGACAACAGT
GGTGGCAACTCCTGGGCAGGGTCCAGACAGGCCACAAGAAGTCAGCTATACAGACACTAAAGTGATTGGA
AATGGATCATTTGGTGTGGTATATCAAGCCAAACTTTGTGATTCAGGAGAACTGGTCGCCATCAAGAAAG
TATTGCAGGACAAGAGATTTAAGAATCGAGAGCTCCAGATCATGAGAAAGCTAGATCACTGTAACATAGT
CCGATTGCGTTATTTCTTCTACTCCAGTGGTGAGAAGAAAGATGAGGTCTATCTTAATCTGGTGCTGGAC
TATGTTCCGGAAACAGTATACAGAGTTGCCAGACACTATAGTCGAGCCAAACAGACGCTCCCTGTGATTT
ATGTCAAGTTGTATATGTATCAGCTGTTCCGAAGTTTAGCCTATATCCATTCCTTTGGAATCTGCCATCG
GGATATTAAACCGCAGAACCTCTTGTTGGATCCTGATACTGCTGTATTAAAACTCTGTGACTTTGGAAGT
GCAAAGCAGCTGGTCCGAGGAGAACCCAATGTTTCGTATATCTGTTCTCGGTACTATAGGGCACCAGAGT
TGATCTTTGGAGCCACTGATTATACCTCTAGTATAGATGTATGG
