>Addgene plasmid #14754 | HA GSK3 beta S9A pcDNA3 | addgene partial sequence | sequence record 62491 | BGH_rev
CTATAGAATAGGGCCCTCTAGATGCATGCTCGAGCGGCCGCCAGTGTGATGGATGACTTAATTAATTAGG
CCTCTCGAGCTGGAGGGATCCACTAGTGAGCTCCCCAATTCGGTTTTTTTTTTTTTTTTTTTTTTTTTTT
TTTGGGAGCTCGCCCGGGGATCCTCTAGAGGATCCGTCGGGACTGTACTAGTTGGGACCACCCAAGCTTG
CGTAATCTGGAACATCGTATGGGTAACTAGTGGAGTTGGAAGCTGATGCAGAAGCAGCATTATTGGTCTG
TCCACGGTCTCCAGTATTAGCATCTGACGCTGCTGTGGCATTTGTGGGGGTTGAAGCAGCTGCTTGAATC
CGAGCATGAGGAGGAATAAGGATGGTAGCCAGAGGTGGATTACTTGACAGTTCTTGAGTGGTGAAGTTGA
AGAGTGCAGGTGTGTCTCGCCCATTTGGTAGTTTGACATTTGGGTCCCGTAATTCATCAAAAAATGAATG
TGCACAAGCTTCCAGTGGTGTTAGTCGGGCAGTTGGTGTATACTCCAGCAGACGGCTACACAGTGCAATT
GCCTCCGGTGGAGTTCGGGGTCGGAAGACCTTAGTCCAAGGATGTGCCTTAATTTGAGGGAATTTAAATT
CTGTGTAGTTTGGGTTCATTTCTCTGATTTGCTCCCTTGTTGGAGTTCCCAGGACCTTGATTATTTCTAC
CAACTGATCCACACCACTATCCCCTGGAAATA
