>Addgene plasmid #14754 | HA GSK3 beta S9A pcDNA3 | addgene partial sequence | sequence record 153043 | CMV-F 5'-CGCAAATGGGCGGTAGGCGTG-3'
CCCACTGCTTACTGGCTTATCGAAATTAATACGACTCACTATAGGGAGACCCAAGCTTGGTACCGAGCTC
GGATCCACTAGTAACGGCCGCCAGTGTGCTGGAATTCTGCAGATCATGGGAATTCCCCTCGACATGGCAG
GGCGGCCCAGAACCACCGCCTTTGCGGAGAGCTGCAAGCCGGTGCAGCAGCCTTCAGCTTTTGGCAGCAT
GAAAGTTAGCAGAGACAAGGACGGCAGCAAGGTGACAACAGTGGTGGCAACTCCTGGGCAGGGTCCAGAC
AGGCCACAAGAAGTCAGCTATACAGACACTAAAGTGATTGGAAATGGATCATTTGGTGTGGTATATCAAG
CCAAACTTTGTGATTCAGGAGAACTGGTCGCCATCAAGAAAGTATTGCAGGACAAGAGATTTAAGAATCG
AGAGCTCCAGATCATGAGAAAGCTAGATCACTGTAACATAGTCCGATTGCGTTATTTCTTCTACTCCAGT
GGTGAGAAGAAAGATGAGGTCTATCTTAATCTGGTGCTGGACTATGTTCCGGAAACAGTATACAGAGTTG
CCAGACACTATAGTCGAGCCAAACAGACGCTCCCTGTGATTTATGTCAAGTTGTATATGTATCAGCTGTT
CCGAAGTTTAGCCTATATCCATTCCTTTGGAATCTGCCATCGGGATATTAAACCGCAGAACCTCTTGTTG
GATCCTGATACTGCTGTATTAAAACTCTGTGACTTTGGAAGTGCAAAGCAGCTGGTCC
